Addgene plasmid #222555: pPB-cT3G-cERP2-KDM5B
Purpose: PiggyBac transposon plasmid for doxycycline inducible expression of KDM5B
Depositing lab: George Church. Depositing organization: Harvard Medical School. Publication: Induction of Meiosis from Human Pluripotent Stem Cells. Pierson Smela M, Adams J, Ma C, Breimann L, Widocki U, Shioda T, Church GM. bioRxiv 2024.05.31.596483 10.1101/2024.05.31.596483.
Backbone
  Vector backbone: pPB-cT3G-cERP2
  Vector type: Mammalian Expression
  Selectable markers: Puromycin
Growth in bacteria
  Bacterial resistance: Ampicillin, 100 μg/mL
  Growth temperature: 37°C
  Growth strain: DH5alpha
  Copy number: High Copy
Gene/Insert
  Gene/Insert name: KDM5B
  Species: H. sapiens (human)
  Entrez Gene: KDM5B (a.k.a. CT31, JARID1B, MRT65, PLU-1, PLU1, PPP1R98, PUT1, RBBP2H1A, RBP2-H1)
  Cloning method: Gateway Cloning
Terms and licenses: Academic/Nonprofit Terms; Industry Terms: Not Available to Industry
Depositor comments: Please visit https://doi.org/10.1101/2024.05.31.596483 for bioRxiv preprint.
How to cite: pPB-cT3G-cERP2-KDM5B was a gift from George Church (Addgene plasmid # 222555 ; http://n2t.net/addgene:222555 ; RRID:Addgene_222555)
