[The description below was written by a language model from this plasmid's Addgene catalogue record and pLannotate feature annotations shown in this document.]
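Description:
pPB-cT3G-cERP2-KDM5B is a mammalian expression plasmid described as a piggyBac transposon vector for doxycycline-inducible expression of human KDM5B (also called JARID1B or PLU-1), a histone demethylase that removes mono-, di- and trimethyl marks from histone H3 lysine 4. In bacteria it is maintained as a high-copy plasmid through a ColE1/pUC-type origin and selected with ampicillin via the β-lactamase gene. Puromycin is the marker for mammalian cells. The annotated feature table does not call out the piggyBac terminal repeats, so the transposon identity rests on the catalogue description. As a piggyBac vector it would be expected to integrate into the genome when a transposase is supplied.

The payload is an all-in-one Tet-On arrangement made of two units. In the forward orientation, a third-generation Tet-responsive promoter (annotated as TRE3G/tight TRE fragments) drives the KDM5B coding sequence, which is flanked by attB1 and attB2 sites left by Gateway cloning and followed by an SV40 polyadenylation signal. A short match to an HA-tag sequence lies just after attB2, but the record does not establish whether it is fused in frame to KDM5B. On the opposite strand, a CMV enhancer joined to the EF-1α core promoter drives a reverse tetracycline transactivator (annotated as an rtTA3 fragment with VP16-derived activation repeats), then the puromycin N-acetyltransferase gene and a second SV40 poly(A) signal. How the two coding sequences are linked is not annotated. Puromycin-selected cells therefore express the transactivator constitutively, and adding doxycycline switches on KDM5B. Other small matches (SNR52 promoter, gRNA scaffold, lacZα, lacI, rop) are fragments, probably backbone remnants or spurious hits. The associated publication concerns induction of meiosis from human pluripotent stem cells.
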