Features (pLannotate 1.2.2; 27 found; start..end, strand, type, name):
      9..257     +  promoter       TRE3GV promoter (fragment): 3rd-generation Tet-responsive promoter that can be activated by binding of Tet-On® 3G, optimized for retroviral and lentiviral vectors
    264..305     +  promoter       tight TRE promoter (fragment): Tet-responsive promoter PTight, consisting of seven tet operator sequences followed by the minimal CMV promoter
    368..392     +  protein_bind   attB1: mutant version of attB; recombination site for the Gateway® BP reaction BP Clonase™
    399..5030    +  CDS            KDM5B: KDM5B_HUMAN - Also known as JARID1B, PLU1, RBBP2H1. Experimental evidence at protein level: Swiss-Prot protein existence level 1. Histone demethylase that demethylates 'Lys-4' of histone H3, thereby playing a central role in histone code (PubMed:24952722, PubMed:27214403, PubMed:28262558). Does not demethylate histone H3 'Lys-9' or H3 'Lys-27'. Demethylates trimethylated, dimethylated and monomethylated H3 'Lys-4'. Acts as a transcriptional corepressor for FOXG1B and PAX9. Favors the proliferation of breast cancer cells by repressing tumor suppressor genes such as BRCA1 and HOXA5 (PubMed:24952
   5034..5058    -  protein_bind   attB2: mutant version of attB; recombination site for the Gateway® BP reaction BP Clonase™
   5060..5088    +  CDS            3xHA (fragment): three tandem HA epitope tags
   5126..5148    +  promoter       SNR52 promoter (fragment): promoter for the S. cerevisiae small nucleolar RNA gene SNR52
   5169..5192    +  misc_RNA       gRNA scaffold (fragment): guide RNA scaffold for the Streptococcus pyogenes CRISPR/Cas9 system
   5253..5387    -  polyA_signal   SV40 poly(A) signal: SV40 polyadenylation signal
   5700..5857    +  CDS            lacZα (fragment): LacZα fragment of β-galactosidase; lacZ fragment
   5863..5962    -  misc_feature   bom (fragment): basis of mobility region from pBR322
   6066..6101    -  CDS            rop (fragment): Rop protein, which maintains plasmids at low copy number; rop
   6197..6301    +  promoter       AmpR promoter: bla
   6302..7162    +  CDS            AmpR: β-lactamase; bla; confers resistance to ampicillin, carbenicillin, and related antibiotics
   7333..7921    +  rep_origin     ori: high-copy-number ColE1/pMB1/pBR322/pUC origin of replication
   8104..8196    +  CDS            lacI (fragment): lac repressor; lacI; The lac repressor binds to the lac operator to inhibit transcription in E. coli. This inhibition can be relieved by adding lactose or isopropyl-β-D-thiogalactopyranoside (IPTG).
   8202..8285    +  CDS            lacI (fragment): lac repressor; lacI; The lac repressor binds to the lac operator to inhibit transcription in E. coli. This inhibition can be relieved by adding lactose or isopropyl-β-D-thiogalactopyranoside (IPTG).
   8298..8319    +  protein_bind   CAP binding site: CAP binding activates transcription in the presence of cAMP. E. coli catabolite activator protein
   8334..8364    +  promoter       lac promoter: promoter for the E. coli lac operon
   8368..8390    +  protein_bind   lac operator (fragment): The lac repressor binds to the lac operator to inhibit transcription in E. coli. This inhibition can be relieved by adding lactose or isopropyl-β-D-thiogalactopyranoside (IPTG). lac repressor encoded by lacI
   8676..8757    -  polyA_signal   SV40 poly(A) signal: SV40 polyadenylation signal
   8780..8863    -  CDS            large T antigen (fragment): large T antigen from SV40 (simian virus 40)
   8877..9473    -  CDS            pac: PUAC_STRAD - Protein predicted: Swiss-Prot protein existence level 4. Detoxification of puromycin. From Streptomyces alboniger.
   9546..9656    -  CDS            VP48: 3 tandem repeats of the minimal activation domain of herpes simplex virus VP16 (Cheng et al., 2013)
   9586..10283   -  CDS            rtTA3 (fragment): reverse tetracycline transactivator 3 activates expression from Tet-responsive promoters in the presence of doxycycline
  10336..10547   -  promoter       EF-1α core promoter: core promoter for human elongation factor EF-1α
  10548..10927   -  enhancer       CMV enhancer: human cytomegalovirus immediate early enhancer
>Addgene plasmid #222555 | pPB-cT3G-cERP2-KDM5B | addgene full sequence | sequence record 437874 | Addgene NGS Result
ATCACCTCGAGTTTACTCCCTATCAGTGATAGAGAACGTATGAAGAGTTTACTCCCTATCAGTGATAGAG
AACGTATGCAGACTTTACTCCCTATCAGTGATAGAGAACGTATAAGGAGTTTACTCCCTATCAGTGATAG
AGAACGTATGACCAGTTTACTCCCTATCAGTGATAGAGAACGTATCTACAGTTTACTCCCTATCAGTGAT
AGAGAACGTATATCCAGTTTACTCCCTATCAGTGATAGAGAACGTATAAGCTTGCCTATATAAGCAGAGC
TCGTTTAGTGAACCGTCAGATCGCCTGGAGACGCCATCCACGCTGTTTTGACCTCCATAGAAGACACCGG
GACCGATCCAGCCTACCACAAGTTTGTACAAAAAAGCAGGCTGCCACCATGGAAGCTGCAACTACGTTAC
ATCCTGGACCCAGACCCGCTCTTCCGCTGGGTGGACCCGGACCTCTCGGAGAATTTCTTCCCCCGCCAGA
ATGTCCTGTGTTTGAGCCAAGTTGGGAAGAATTTGCCGATCCTTTTGCCTTTATTCATAAAATTAGACCA
ATCGCTGAACAAACAGGTATTTGCAAAGTCCGCCCACCCCCTGACTGGCAACCGCCCTTCGCTTGCGACG
TGGACAAGCTCCACTTCACCCCGAGGATTCAAAGGCTCAACGAGCTGGAAGCGCAGACCAGAGTGAAGCT
CAACTTTCTGGATCAAATAGCGAAATATTGGGAATTGCAAGGTTCCACCTTAAAGATCCCTCACGTTGAA
CGCAAAATTCTCGATCTGTTCCAATTAAACAAACTGGTGGCTGAGGAGGGAGGGTTCGCCGTCGTATGTA
AAGACAGGAAGTGGACAAAGATCGCAACCAAAATGGGATTCGCCCCAGGAAAGGCCGTCGGTTCCCACAT
ACGTGGCCACTACGAGCGGATATTGAATCCTTATAATCTCTTTCTCAGCGGGGATTCACTGCGGTGCCTT
CAAAAGCCCAATCTCACGACCGATACCAAAGATAAAGAATATAAGCCTCACGACATCCCACAACGACAAT
CAGTCCAACCGTCTGAGACATGTCCGCCCGCTCGGCGGGCGAAGCGGATGCGTGCTGAAGCTATGAACAT
AAAGATCGAGCCAGAAGAAACTACTGAGGCTCGGACCCACAACCTTCGCCGAAGGATGGGGTGCCCTACC
CCTAAGTGCGAGAACGAAAAGGAGATGAAATCCAGCATTAAACAGGAGCCCATCGAACGGAAGGACTACA
TCGTCGAGAACGAGAAAGAGAAACCTAAATCAAGGTCAAAGAAGGCAACTAACGCGGTCGATTTATACGT
GTGCTTGCTGTGCGGGTCTGGGAACGACGAGGATCGCCTGTTACTGTGCGACGGATGCGACGATTCCTAT
CACACTTTCTGTCTTATTCCGCCACTTCACGACGTACCTAAAGGTGATTGGAGATGCCCCAAATGCCTCG
CACAAGAGTGCTCCAAACCCCAGGAAGCGTTCGGTTTCGAGCAGGCCGCAAGAGATTACACTTTGCGCAC
CTTCGGAGAGATGGCCGACGCATTTAAGTCCGACTATTTTAATATGCCTGTTCACATGGTACCGACCGAA
CTGGTGGAAAAGGAGTTCTGGCGTCTGGTCTCTACCATCGAAGAAGACGTTACCGTCGAGTACGGGGCAG
ATATCGCTTCCAAAGAGTTCGGTAGCGGTTTCCCAGTGAGAGACGGAAAGATTAAGCTGAGTCCGGAAGA
GGAAGAATACCTGGACAGCGGATGGAACCTGAATAATATGCCTGTTATGGAACAAAGCGTACTCGCCCAC
ATCACAGCCGACATCTGCGGAATGAAGCTGCCCTGGCTGTACGTAGGGATGTGTTTCAGTAGCTTTTGCT
GGCATATCGAGGATCATTGGTCTTACAGCATCAATTATCTGCATTGGGGCGAACCGAAGACTTGGTACGG
GGTTCCTGGATACGCCGCCGAACAACTGGAGAACGTCATGAAGAAGCTCGCACCTGAGCTGTTCGTCTCA
CAACCCGACTTGCTGCACCAACTGGTCACAATTATGAATCCAAACACATTGATGACGCACGAGGTTCCAG
TCTATCGTACGAACCAATGCGCCGGAGAATTCGTCATCACTTTCCCCCGGGCGTATCATTCTGGCTTCAA
TCAAGGGTTCAACTTCGCCGAAGCCGTGAACTTTTGTACGGTAGACTGGCTCCCTCTGGGTAGACAATGC
GTCGAACACTACAGACTTCTGCACAGATACTGCGTATTCAGTCATGACGAAATGATATGTAAAATGGCCT
CAAAAGCCGACGTGTTGGACGTCGTTGTCGCCAGTACCGTGCAAAAGGATATGGCTATCATGATCGAAGA
CGAAAAGGCCCTGCGGGAGACCGTACGGAAGCTCGGGGTCATAGACAGCGAGAGGATGGACTTCGAACTT
CTCCCCGACGACGAGCGACAATGCGTCAAGTGTAAGACGACTTGTTTTATGTCAGCAATTAGCTGCTCCT
GCAAGCCGGGGTTGTTAGTATGTCTTCACCACGTGAAGGAGTTATGCTCTTGCCCACCATATAAGTACAA
GCTGCGATACCGATATACTCTTGACGACCTGTATCCAATGATGAACGCCCTCAAACTCAGAGCGGAGTCC
TATAATGAGTGGGCTCTGAACGTAAACGAGGCACTGGAAGCCAAAATTAATAAGAAGAAGTCCCTGGTGT
CTTTTAAAGCCCTTATCGAGGAGAGTGAGATGAAGAAGTTTCCTGATAACGACCTGTTACGGCATCTGAG
GCTGGTTACCCAAGACGCTGAAAAGTGCGCTAGCGTGGCCCAACAATTACTGAACGGAAAGCGCCAGACA
CGATACAGAAGTGGGGGGGGTAAGAGCCAGAACCAACTGACCGTTAACGAACTTCGTCAATTCGTCACTC
AATTGTACGCCTTGCCTTGCGTGCTGAGCCAAACTCCCCTTCTTAAAGACCTGCTGAACCGCGTGGAAGA
CTTCCAGCAACACTCACAAAAGCTCTTATCAGAAGAGACCCCCAGCGCCGCAGAACTTCAAGATCTGCTG
GACGTATCATTCGAGTTCGACGTGGAGCTGCCTCAACTGGCCGAAATGAGGATTCGCCTGGAGCAGGCGC
GGTGGCTTGAGGAAGTTCAACAGGCCTGTTTAGATCCTAGTAGCCTGACGCTGGACGACATGCGCCGCCT
TATTGATCTTGGCGTGGGTCTCGCACCTTACTCCGCTGTAGAAAAGGCCATGGCAAGGCTTCAAGAGTTG
TTAACCGTTAGCGAACATTGGGATGATAAGGCTAAAAGCCTGTTAAAAGCGCGGCCTCGCCACTCCCTTA
ACAGTCTGGCCACAGCTGTGAAAGAGATTGAGGAAATTCCAGCCTATCTCCCTAACGGCGCTGCGTTGAA
GGATAGTGTCCAACGGGCGCGCGATTGGCTGCAAGACGTGGAAGGGTTGCAAGCCGGCGGCAGGGTTCCT
GTTCTTGATACTCTTATCGAGCTCGTCACCCGCGGGCGTAGCATACCGGTGCACCTTAACTCACTTCCTC
GGTTGGAGACTCTGGTGGCCGAAGTGCAAGCCTGGAAGGAGTGCGCCGTAAACACGTTTCTCACAGAAAA
CAGTCCTTACTCCCTGCTTGAAGTCCTCTGCCCAAGGTGCGACATCGGTCTGCTGGGCTTAAAGAGAAAA
CAACGAAAACTCAAAGAACCACTGCCCAACGGGAAGAAGAAGTCTACTAAGCTGGAAAGCTTAAGCGATT
TGGAAAGGGCGCTGACAGAGTCTAAAGAAACCGCCAGCGCCATGGCTACACTGGGAGAGGCCCGGCTCCG
AGAGATGGAAGCTCTTCAATCCCTGCGTCTTGCAAACGAGGGCAAGCTGCTCTCACCGCTGCAGGACGTT
GACATTAAGATATGTCTGTGCCAGAAAGCACCTGCCGCGCCCATGATCCAGTGCGAGCTGTGTAGAGACG
CGTTTCATACATCATGCGTTGCTGTGCCATCAATCAGTCAAGGACTTCGCATTTGGTTGTGCCCGCACTG
CCGCAGAAGTGAAAAGCCGCCCCTGGAAAAGATCTTGCCTTTGCTTGCTTCTTTGCAAAGAATACGCGTC
CGGCTCCCAGAAGGGGACGCCTTGAGGTACATGATAGAGAGGACAGTAAATTGGCAACATAGGGCACAAC
AGTTACTGTCATCCGGAAACCTGAAGTTCGTTCAGGACAGAGTTGGGTCTGGCCTCTTATACTCACGATG
GCAGGCAAGCGCCGGGCAAGTCTCTGATACCAATAAAGTGAGTCAGCCACCAGGAACTACGTCCTTCTCC
CTTCCCGACGATTGGGATAATCGGACGAGTTACCTGCATAGCCCATTTAGCACAGGTAGGTCCTGCATTC
CTCTGCACGGGGTGAGCCCTGAGGTAAACGAGCTTTTAATGGAAGCGCAATTACTTCAAGTGTCACTCCC
AGAGATCCAAGAGTTGTATCAAACACTGTTAGCCAAACCCTCACCAGCCCAACAAACAGATCGCTCAAGC
CCCGTACGCCCAAGTAGCGAGAAGAACGATTGCTGTAGAGGTAAACGCGACGGTATCAATAGCCTGGAAA
GGAAGCTTAAACGGAGATTGGAGCGAGAAGGGCTGTCTTCAGAACGCTGGGAGCGCGTGAAGAAGATGAG
GACACCTAAGAAGAAGAAGATTAAGCTTTCTCATCCTAAAGATATGAATAACTTTAAACTTGAACGCGAA
CGAAGTTACGAGTTGGTACGAAGCGCCGAGACACACAGTCTCCCTAGCGATACCTCTTACAGTGAGCAAG
AGGATAGCGAAGACGAGGACGCTATATGTCCGGCCGTCTCCTGTCTTCAACCTGAGGGAGACGAAGTTGA
TTGGGTTCAATGCGACGGTAGTTGTAACCAATGGTTCCACCAAGTTTGCGTAGGGGTATCTCCTGAAATG
GCCGAGAAAGAGGATTATATATGCGTTCGTTGCACCGTCAAAGATGCCCCCTCTCGCAAATAGACCCAGC
TTTCTTGTACAAAGTGGTATACCCATACGATGTTCCAGATTACGCTTAGTAATGAGAAATACTCAGAAGA
TGTCACTCACCATAGTCCGCAGTGAAAGATAAATGATCACTGCGCTGTCTTTTTCAAAGTTTTAGAGCTA
GAAATAGCAAGTAGGCCACTGAGCAAGAACTATGAATGAGATCTTTAGACATATTGCGGCCGCTTTCTCC
GCGATCCAGACATGATAAGATACATTGATGAGTTTGGACAAACCAAAACTAGAATGCAGTGAAAAAAATG
CCTTATTTGTGAAATTTGTGATGCTATTGCCTTATTTGTAACCATTATAAGCTGCAATAAACAAGTTATC
TATAACAAGAAAATATATATATAATAAGTTATCACGTAAGTAGAACATGAAATAACAATATAATTATCGT
ATGAGTTAAATCTTAAAAGTCACGTAAAAGATAATCATGCGTCATTTTGACTCACGCGGTCGTTATAGTT
CAAAATCAGTGACACTTACCGCATTGACAAGCACGCCTCACGGGAGCTCCAAGCGGCGACTGAGATGTCC
TAAATGCACAGCGACGGATTCGCGCTATTTAGAAAGAGAGAGCAATATTTCAAGAATGCATGCGTCAATT
TTACGCAGACTATCTTTCTAGGGTTAAGAATTCACTGGCCGTCGTTTTACAACGTCGTGACTGGGAAAAC
CCTGGCGTTACCCAACTTAATCGCCTTGCAGCACATCCCCCTTTCGCCAGCTGGCGTAATAGCGAAGAGG
CCCGCACCGATCGCCCTTCCCAACAGTTGCGCAGCCTGAATGGCGAATGGCGCCTGATGCGGTATTTTCT
CCTTACGCATCTGTGCGGTATTTCACACCGCATATGGTGCACTCTCAGTACAATCTGCTCTGATGCCGCA
TAGTTAAGCCAGCCCCGACACCCGCCAACACCCGCTGACGCGCCCTGACGGGCTTGTCTGCTCCCGGCAT
CCGCTTACAGACAAGCTGTGACCATGTCTCCGGGAGCTGCATGTGTCAGAGGTTTTCACCGTCATCACCG
AAACACGCGAGTTCGAAAGGGCCTCGTGATACGCCTATTTTTATAGGTTAATGTCATGATAATAATGGTT
TCTTAGACGTCAGGTGGCACTTTTCGGGGAAATGTGCGCGGAACCCCTATTTGTTTATTTTTCTAAATAC
ATTCAAATATGTATCCGCTCATGAGACAATAACCCTGATAAATGCTTCAATAATATTGAAAAAGGAAGAG
TATGAGTATTCAACATTTCCGTGTCGCCCTTATTCCCTTTTTTGCGGCATTTTGCCTTCCTGTTTTTGCT
CACCCAGAAACGCTGGTGAAAGTAAAAGATGCTGAAGATCAGTTGGGTGCACGAGTGGGTTACATCGAAC
TGGATCTCAACAGCGGTAAGATCCTTGAGAGTTTTCGCCCCGAAGAACGTTTTCCAATGATGAGCACTTT
TAAAGTTCTGCTATGTGGCGCGGTATTATCCCGTATTGACGCCGGGCAAGAGCAACTCGGTCGCCGCATA
CACTATTCTCAGAATGACTTGGTTGAGTACTCACCAGTCACAGAAAAGCATCTTACGGATGGCATGACAG
TAAGAGAATTATGCAGTGCTGCCATAACCATGAGTGATAACACTGCGGCCAACTTACTTCTGACAACGAT
CGGAGGACCGAAGGAGCTAACCGCTTTTTTGCACAACATGGGGGATCATGTAACTCGCCTTGATCGTTGG
GAACCGGAGCTGAATGAAGCCATACCAAACGACGAGCGTGACACCACGATGCCTGTAGCAATGGCAACAA
CGTTGCGCAAACTATTAACTGGCGAACTACTTACTCTAGCTTCCCGGCAACAATTAATAGACTGGATGGA
GGCGGATAAAGTTGCAGGACCACTTCTGCGCTCGGCCCTTCCGGCTGGCTGGTTTATTGCTGATAAATCT
GGAGCCGGTGAGCGTGGTTCACGCGGTATCATTGCAGCACTGGGGCCAGATGGTAAGCCCTCCCGTATCG
TAGTTATCTACACGACGGGGAGTCAGGCAACTATGGATGAACGAAATAGACAGATCGCTGAGATAGGTGC
CTCACTGATTAAGCATTGGTAACTGTCAGACCAAGTTTACTCATATATACTTTAGATTGATTTAAAACTT
CATTTTTAATTTAAAAGGATCTAGGTGAAGATCCTTTTTGATAATCTCATGACCAAAATCCCTTAACGTG
AGTTTTCGTTCCACTGAGCGTCAGACCCCGTAGAAAAGATCAAAGGATCTTCTTGAGATCCTTTTTTTCT
GCGCGTAATCTGCTGCTTGCAAACAAAAAAACCACCGCTACCAGCGGTGGTTTGTTTGCCGGATCAAGAG
CTACCAACTCTTTTTCCGAAGGTAACTGGCTTCAGCAGAGCGCAGATACCAAATACTGTTCTTCTAGTGT
AGCCGTAGTTAGGCCACCACTTCAAGAACTCTGTAGCACCGCCTACATACCTCGCTCTGCTAATCCTGTT
ACCAGTGGCTGCTGCCAGTGGCGATAAGTCGTGTCTTACCGGGTTGGACTCAAGACGATAGTTACCGGAT
AAGGCGCAGCGGTCGGGCTGAACGGGGGGTTCGTGCACACAGCCCAGCTTGGAGCGAACGACCTACACCG
AACTGAGATACCTACAGCGTGAGCTATGAGAAAGCGCCACGCTTCCCGAAGGGAGAAAGGCGGACAGGTA
TCCGGTAAGCGGCAGGGTCGGAACAGGAGAGCGCACGAGGGAGCTTCCAGGGGGAAACGCCTGGTATCTT
TATAGTCCTGTCGGGTTTCGCCACCTCTGACTTGAGCGTCGATTTTTGTGATGCTCGTCAGGGGGGCGGA
GCCTATGGAAAAACGCCAGCAACGCGGCCTTTTTACGGTTCCTGGCCTTTTGCTGGCCTTTTGCTCACAT
GTTCTTTCCTGCGTTATCCCCTGATTCTGTGGATAACCGTATTACCGCCTTTGAGTGAGCTGATACCGCT
CGCCGCAGCCGAACGACCGAGCGCAGCGAGTCAGTGAGCGAGGAAGCGGATGAGCGCCCAATACGCAAAC
CGCCTCTCACCGCGCGTTGGCCGATTCATTAATGCAGCTGGCACGACAGGTTTCCCGACTGGAAAGCGGG
CAGTGAGCGCAACGCAAACCGCCTCTCCCCGCGCGTTGGCCGATTCATTAATGCAGCTGGCACGACAGGT
TTCCCGACTGGAAAGCGGGCAGTGAGCGCAACGCAATTAATGTGAGTTAGCTCACTCATTAGGCACCCCA
GGCTTTACACTTTATGCTTCCGGCTCGTATGTTGTGTGGAATTGTGAGCGGATAACAATTTCACACAGGA
AACAGCTATGACCATGATTACGCCAAGGTCGACTTAACCCTAGAAAGATAATCATATTGTGACGTACGTT
AAAGATAATCATGCGTAAAATTGACGCATGTGTTTTATCGGTCTGTATATCGAGGTTTATTTATTAATTT
GAATAGATATTAAGTTTTATTATATTTACACTTACATACTAATAATAAATTCAACAAACAATTTATTTAT
GTTTATTTATTTATTAAAAAAAAACAAAAACTCAAAATTTCTTCTATAAAGTAACAAAACTTTTAGCAGT
GAAAAAAATGCTTTATTTGTGAAATTTGTGATGCTATTGCTTTATTTGTAACCATTATAAGCTGCAATAA
ACAAGTTAACAACAACAATTGCATTCATTTTATGTTTCAGGTTCAGGGGGAGGTGTGGGAGGTTTTTTAA
AGCAAGTAAAACCTCTACAAATGTGGTATGGCTGATTATGATCCTCTGGAGATTCATGCGCCAGGTTTTC
TGGTCATGCACCACGTTCGTGGGCCCTCAGGAACCTCCACGTCAGCGGTAACTGTGAAGCCCAGTCGCTC
GTAAAAAGGAAGATTCCGGGGAGCACTGGTTTCGAGGAACGCCGGCACGCCAGCCCGTTCCGCGGCCTCA
ACACCAGGAAGAACGACAGCGCTTCCCAAACCTTTACCTTGGTGATCTGGGCTGACACCGACAGTGGCAA
GAAACCACGCAGGCTCCTTTGGTCTATGAGGAGCCAGCAAGCCCTCCATTTGCTGTTGTGCCGCCAACCT
ACTCCCTGACAGCTCGGCCATCCGCGGACCTATTTCCGCGAACACTGCGCCGGCTTCGACGCTTTCCGGA
GTAGTCCAGACCGCAACTGCGGCACCATCGTCCGCAACCCAAACTTTACCAATGTCCAGACCCACGCGCG
TAAGAAACAGCTCTTGCAACTCAGTTACCCTCTCTATGTGTCTGTCCGGATCTACGGTATGGCGGGTCGC
TGGATAATCTGCAAATGCTGCGGCAAGTGTTCGGACAGCCCGTGGTACATCGTCACGGGTAGCGAGCCTA
ACAGTGGGCTTATATTCCGTCATGGGGCCGGGGTTCTCCTCCACGTCGCCGGCCTGCTTCAGCAGGCTGA
AGTTGGTGGCGCCGCTGCCCCCGGGGAGCATGTCAAGGTCAAAATCGTCAAGAGCGTCAGCAGGCAGCAT
ATCAAGGTCAAAGTCGTCAAGGGCATCGGCTGGGAGCATGTCTAAGTCAAAATCGTCAAGGGCGTCGGTC
GGCCCGCCGCTTTCGCACTTTAGCTGTTTCTCCAGGCCACATATGATTAGTTCCAGGCCGAAAAGGAAGG
CAGGTTCGGCTCCCTGCCGGTCGAACAGCTCAATTGCTTGTTTCAGAAGTGGGGGCATAGAATCGGTGGT
AGGTGTCTCTCTTTCCTCTTTTGCTACTTGATGCTCCTGTTCCTCCAATACGCAGCCCAGTGTAAAGTGG
CCCACGGCGGACAGAGCGTACAGTGCGTTCTCCAGGGAGAAGCCTTGCTGACACAGGAACGCGAGCTGAT
TTTCCAGGGTTTCGTACTGTTTCTCTGTTGGGCGGGTGCCGAGATGCACTTTAGCCCCGTCACGATGTGA
GAGGAGAGCACAGCGGTATGACTTGGCGTTGTTCCGCAGAAAGTCTTGCCATGACTCGCCTTCCAGGGGG
CAGGAGTGGGTATGATGCCTGTCCAGCATCTCGATTGGCAGGGCATCGAGCAGGGCCCGCTTGTTCTTCA
CGTGCCAGTACAGGGTAGGCTGCTCAACTCCCAGCTTTTGAGCGAGTTTCCTTGTCGTCAGGCCTTCGAT
ACCGACTCCATTGAGTAATTCCAGAGCAGAGTTTATGACTTTGCTCTTGTCCAGTCTAGACATCTTATCG
TCATCGTCTTTGTAATCCATGGTGGCGGATCCCGCGTCACGACACCTGTGTTCTGGCGGCAAACCCGTTG
CGAAAAAGAACGTTCACGGCGACTACTGCACTTATATACGGTTCTCCCCCACCCTCGGGAAAAAGGCGGA
GCCAGTACACGACATCACTTTCCCAGTTTACCCCGCGCCACCTTCTCTAGGCACCGGTTCAATTGCCGAC
CCCTCCCCCCAACTTCTCGGGCACTGTGGGCCATGTGCGCTCTGCCCCATGGTAATAGCCATGACTAATA
CGTAGATGTACTGCCAAGTAGGAAAGTGCCATAAGGTCATGTACTGGGCATAATGCCAGGCGGGCCATTT
ACCGTCATTGACGTCAATAGGGGGCGTACTTGGCATATGATACACTTGATGTACTGCCAAGTGGGCAGTT
TACCGTAAATACTCCACCCATTGACGTCAATGGAAAGTGCCTATTGGCGTTACTATGGGAACATACGTCA
TTATTGACGTCAATGGGCGGGGGTCGTTGGGCGGTCAGCCAGGCGGGCCATTTACCGTAAGTTATGTAAC
GCGGAACTCCATATATGGGCTATGAACTAATGACCCCGTAATTGATTACTATTAATAACTAGTCAATAAT
CAATGTCATAAGCTCTAATCGCATAATCGAGCTAAGAGCGATTAATATGCTTAGCTAGCTTAGCTAAGCT
AGATTTCTCTATTCTCCCACAATATATAGCAGCTATTAGCTTAGCAGTCCGAATACGATCGTCCACGATC
CATAAGCGTAACACATTTGAGTAGCGACTGACGGGCACCGGAGCCACTCGAGTGGAATT
